Addgene plasmid #43166: I-TAGT
Depositing lab: Chad Cowan & Kiran Musunuru. Depositing organization: Harvard University. Publication: A TALEN Genome-Editing System for Generating Human Stem Cell-Based Disease Models. Ding Q, Lee YK, Schaefer EA, Peters DT, Veres A, Kim K, Kuperwasser N, Motola DL, Meissner TB, Hendriks WT, Trevisan M, Gupta RM, Moisan A, Banks E, Friesen M, Schinzel RT, Xia F, Tang A, Xia Y, Figueroa E, Wann A, Ahfeldt T, Daheron L, Zhang F, Rubin LL, Peng LF, Chung RT, Musunuru K, Cowan CA. Cell Stem Cell. 2012 Dec 12. pii: S1934-5909(12)00645-5. doi: 10.1016/j.stem.2012.11.011. PubMed 23246482.
Backbone
  Vector backbone: pCRII-TOPO
  Backbone manufacturer: Invitrogen
  Backbone size w/o insert (bp): 3973
  Vector type: Bacterial Cloning
Growth in bacteria
  Bacterial resistance: Ampicillin and Kanamycin, 100 & 50 μg/mL
  Growth temperature: 37°C
  Growth strain: Top10
  Copy number: High Copy
Gene/Insert
  Gene/Insert name: I-TAGT
  Species: Synthetic
  Insert size (bp): 424
  Cloning method: TOPO Cloning
  Sequencing primers: 5′ T7; 3′ M13-rev
Terms and licenses: Academic/Nonprofit Terms; Industry Terms: Not Available to Industry
How to cite: I-TAGT was a gift from Chad Cowan & Kiran Musunuru (Addgene plasmid # 43166 ; http://n2t.net/addgene:43166 ; RRID:Addgene_43166)
