[The description below was written by a language model from this plasmid's Addgene catalogue record.]
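Description:
I-TAGT is a bacterial cloning plasmid built on the commercial pCRII-TOPO backbone (about 4.0 kb without insert), into which a 424 bp synthetic fragment was introduced by TOPO cloning. It is a high-copy plasmid maintained in E. coli and carries both ampicillin and kanamycin resistance, as is standard for this backbone. The vector type is listed only as bacterial cloning, so the plasmid serves as a storage and propagation vehicle for its insert, not as an expression construct. No promoter driving the insert is recorded, and no feature table is available to show the annotated elements. The insert can be sequenced from the flanking T7 and M13 reverse primer sites.

The record does not describe the insert beyond its name, synthetic origin and size. The plasmid was deposited with a publication describing a TALEN genome-editing system for generating human stem cell-based disease models. In that context, the name and length suggest a pre-assembled block of TALE repeat modules recognising the four-base sequence TAGT, with the "I" prefix possibly marking its position in an ordered assembly. This reading is an inference from the name and the associated paper and is not stated in the catalogue fields. If it is correct, the plasmid would be one member of a library of multimer building blocks from which fragments are taken and joined to build a custom TALE DNA-binding array, which is then placed in a separate nuclease expression vector. On its own, I-TAGT would not be expected to encode a functional nuclease or to act in mammalian cells.
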