>Addgene plasmid #43166 | I-TAGT | depositor partial sequence | sequence record 58431 | I-TAGT sequence 424 bps
CGTCTCCTGACCCCAGAGCAGGTCGTGGCCATTGCCTCGAATGGAGGGGGCAAACAGGCGTTGGAAACCG
TACAACGATTGCTGCCGGTGCTGTGCCAAGCGCACGGACTCACCCCAGAGCAGGTCGTGGCAATCGCCTC
CAACATTGGCGGGAAACAGGCACTCGAGACTGTCCAGCGCCTGCTTCCCGTGCTGTGCCAAGCGCACGGC
CTCACCCCAGAGCAGGTCGTGGCAATCGCGAGCAATAACGGCGGAAAACAGGCTTTGGAAACGGTGCAGA
GGCTCCTTCCAGTGCTGTGCCAAGCGCACGGATTAACCCCAGAGCAGGTCGTGGCCATTGCCTCGAATGG
AGGGGGCAAACAGGCGTTGGAAACCGTACAACGATTGCTGCCGGTGCTGTGCCAAGCGCACGGCTTAAGA
GACG
