>Addgene plasmid #43166 | I-TAGT | addgene partial sequence | sequence record 61934 | M13-F20 5'-TGTAAAACGACGGCCAGT-3'
GGGCGAATTGGGCCCTCTGATGCATGCTCGAGCGGCCGCCAGTGTGATGGATATCTGCAGAATTCGCCCT
TATATAGATGCCGTCCTAGCGCGTCTCCTGACCCCAGAGCAGGTCGTGGCCATTGCCTCGAATGGAGGGG
GCAAACAGGCGTTGGAAACCGTACAACGATTGCTGCCGGTGCTGTGCCAAGCGCACGGACTCACCCCAGA
GCAGGTCGTGGCAATCGCCTCCAACATTGGCGGGAAACAGGCACTCGAGACTGTCCAGCGCCTGCTTCCC
GTGCTGTGCCAAGCGCACGGCCTCACCCCAGAGCAGGTCGTGGCAATCGCGAGCAATAACGGCGGAAAAC
AGGCTTTGGAAACGGTGCAGAGGCTCCTTCCAGTGCTGTGCCAAGCGCACGGATTAACCCCAGAGCAGGT
CGTGGCCATTGCCTCGAATGGAGGGGGCAAACAGGCGTTGGAAACCGTACAACGATTGCTGCCGGTGCTG
TGCCAAGCGCACGGCTTAAGAGACGTGGGCACAGGAAAGATACTTAAGGGCGAATTCCAGCACACTGGCG
GCCGTTACTAGTGGATCCGAGCTCGGTACCAAGCTTGATGCATAGCTTGAGTATTCTATAGTGTCACCTA
AATAGCTTGGCGTAATCATGGTCATAGCTGTTTCCTGTGTGAAATTGTTATCCGCTCACAATTCCACACA
ACATACGAGCCGGAAGCATAAAGTGTAAAGCCTGGGGTGCCTAATGAGTGAGCTAACTCACATTAATTGC
GTTGCGCTCACTGCCCGCTTTCCAGTCGGGAAACCTGTCGTGCCAGCTGCATTAATGAATCGGCCAACGC
GCGGGGAGAGGCGGTTTGCGTATTGGGCGCTCTTCCGCTTCCTCGCTCACTGACTCGCTGCGCTCGTCGT
C
